>Addgene plasmid #71373 | pRS426-GFP-Osh2-PH | addgene partial sequence | sequence record 138688 | M13-F20 5'-TGTAAAACGACGGCCAGT-3'
CCCTCGAGGTCGACGGTATCGATAAGCTTGATATCGAATTCACTTTTTTTTGTTTAATATCTCCTTGTCT
TTGGCGAATCTAATAGCGCTTTGTATAGCATTGACCCACCTAGTCGTTTCAATGGGATGATTGCCCTTTA
AGCGCCACCTTGTTGTGCCTGTGATGCCACCTAGCAACTCGAAATTCAGTTTTTCTGAAGAATCGATGTG
TAAGCGGCACGTCGAAACTTTTAAAGTACCACGAGGCCTATCAACATGCGATTGGTCTTTGTAATATGAC
AGATTTCCGTCGCCACTTAAAATGAACCAACGTAATTTGTAGCCATGGGCAAAATTTGTCCATTTCTTTA
AAAACCCCTTATACGTAGGAGGCTTACTTGATGCGACATCTTCGTGAACAATAGCTTGGGATCTGGGTCC
GGACTTGTATAGTTCATCCATGCCATGTGTAATCCCAGCAGCTGTTACAAACTCAAGAAGGACCATGTGG
TCTCTCTTTTCGTTGGGATCTTTCGAAAGGGCAGATTGTGTGGACAGGTAATGGTTGTCTGGTAAAAGGA
CAGGGCCATCGCCAATTGGAGTATTTTGTTGATAATGGTCTGCTAGTTGAACGCTTCCATCTTCAATGTT
GTGTCTAATTTTGAAGTTAACTTTGATTCCATTCTTTTGTTTGTCTGCCATGATGTATACATTGTGTGAG
TTATAGTTGTATTCCAATTTGTGTCCAAGAATGTTTCCATCTTCTTTAAA
