>Addgene plasmid #71373 | pRS426-GFP-Osh2-PH | addgene partial sequence | sequence record 138802 | M13-Rev 5'-CAGGAAACAGCTATGACC-3'
AAGCTGGAGCTCCACCGCGGTGGCGGCCGCTCTAGAACTAGTGGATCCTTCTGCACAAGAAGCCATATTG
ACAGAGCAGTATGTGAGGACCTTTCTTCTACACAATGTAACAGTCAATGGTTGTAGTCAATACCACGACC
TTTACGTGCAGTTTTAGAGCGAAACTTCGGTTTTTTGAGACTTACCTCGTGTTTGTGTCTCCCTGGGAAT
GGAGCCGCGCCACCCTTGTCTATTATGTATAGTCTTATTTAATCATAGCGATGTTGGTCATCCAGTACAC
TTCGGTAGCAACCTTCGTTTGTGATTGTCTTGGTAATTGCTTCCAACAACTTTATCCATCATTGAGACAG
GGGCCATATCACCCGCGGGGTCTCAAAGAAGGGGCCCACTAATAAAAGCACGAGATAAGAATGCCAGCAA
AAAAGCTCCGAAATAATTCTTTTCGTCTTCCCTCCTAGTCTTAACAAGACAAGAGAGAGAGAGAGAAAGA
ATACTCACTAGAGATTGTTTCTTTTCTACTCAACTTAAAGTATACATACGCTATGGGTAAAGGAGAAGAA
CTTTTCACTGGAGTTGTCCCAATTCTTGTTGAATTAGATGGTGATGTTAATGGGCACAAATTTTCTGTCA
GTGGAGAGGGTGAAGGTGATGCAACATACGGAAAACTTACCCTTAAATTTATTTGCACTACTGGAAAACT
ACCTGTTCCATGGCCAACACTTGTCACTACTTTTACGTATGGTGTTCAATGCTTTTCAAGATACCCAGAT
CATATGAAACGGCATGACTTTTTCAAGAGTGCCATGCCCGAAGGTTATGTACAGGAA
