[The description below was written by a language model from this plasmid's Addgene catalogue record.]
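Description:
pRS426-GFP-Osh2-PH is a yeast expression plasmid built on the pRS426 backbone, a yeast–E. coli shuttle vector of the pRS series. In general terms, pRS426 is an episomal vector carrying a 2μ origin, which supports multicopy maintenance in Saccharomyces cerevisiae. The recorded yeast selectable marker is URA3, which allows selection by uracil prototrophy in ura3 host strains. In bacteria the plasmid is propagated under ampicillin selection. The record lists its bacterial copy number as unknown.

The insert encodes the pleckstrin homology (PH) domain of the S. cerevisiae protein Osh2, covering amino acids 277–398 rather than the full-length protein. EGFP is fused to the N-terminus of this domain, so the fluorescent tag reports where the isolated PH domain goes in living cells. The promoter driving the fusion is not stated in the record, nor is the cloning method. No feature table was provided, so the exact arrangement of regulatory elements around the insert cannot be described. The listed sequencing primers are the standard M13 forward and reverse primers, consistent with the cassette sitting in the polylinker region of the backbone.

The stated purpose is analysis of PH domain localization in yeast. The plasmid comes from a genome-wide study of membrane targeting by S. cerevisiae PH domains. In that setting, imaging a GFP–PH fusion shows whether the domain is recruited to particular cellular membranes or stays diffuse in the cytoplasm.
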