Addgene plasmid #71373: pRS426-GFP-Osh2-PH
Purpose: For analysis of PH domain localization in yeast
Depositing lab: Mark Lemmon. Depositing organization: University of Pennsylvania. Publication: Genome-wide analysis of membrane targeting by S. cerevisiae pleckstrin homology domains. Yu JW, Mendrola JM, Audhya A, Singh S, Keleti D, DeWald DB, Murray D, Emr SD, Lemmon MA. Mol Cell. 2004 Mar 12;13(5):677-88. 10.1016/S1097-2765(04)00083-8 PubMed 15023338.
Backbone
  Vector backbone: pRS426
  Backbone manufacturer: ATCC
  Vector type: Yeast Expression
  Selectable markers: URA3
Growth in bacteria
  Bacterial resistance: Ampicillin, 100 μg/mL
  Growth temperature: 37°C
  Growth strain: DH5alpha
  Copy number: Unknown
Gene/Insert
  Gene/Insert name: Osh2-PH
  Species: S. cerevisiae (budding yeast)
  Mutation: Pleckstrin homology (PH) domain; aa 277-398
  Tag / fusion protein: EGFP (N terminal on insert)
  Cloning method: Unknown
  Sequencing primers: 5′ M13-F20; 3′ M13R
Terms and licenses: Academic/Nonprofit Terms; Industry Terms: Not Available to Industry
How to cite: pRS426-GFP-Osh2-PH was a gift from Mark Lemmon (Addgene plasmid # 71373 ; http://n2t.net/addgene:71373 ; RRID:Addgene_71373)
